>Addgene plasmid #191544 | MSCV-P C-FlagHA HPV16-18 E7 Chimera C | addgene full sequence | sequence record 377579 | Addgene NGS Result
AATGAAAGACCCCACCTGTAGGTTTGGCAAGCTAGCTTAAGTAACGCCATTTTGCAAGGCATGGAAAATA
CATAACTGAGAATAGAGAAGTTCAGATCAAGGTTAGGAACAGAGAGACAGCAGAATATGGGCCAAACAGG
ATATCTGTGGTAAGCAGTTCCTGCCCCGGCTCAGGGCCAAGAACAGATGGTCCCCAGATGCGGTCCCGCC
CTCAGCAGTTTCTAGAGAACCATCAGATGTTTCCAGGGTGCCCCAAGGACCTGAAATGACCCTGTGCCTT
ATTTGAACTAACCAATCAGTTCGCTTCTCGCTTCTGTTCGCGCGCTTCTGCTCCCCGAGCTCAATAAAAG
AGCCCACAACCCCTCACTCGGCGCGCCAGTCCTCCGATAGACTGCGTCGCCCGGGTACCCGTATTCCCAA
TAAAGCCTCTTGCTGTTTGCATCCGAATCGTGGACTCGCTGATCCTTGGGAGGGTCTCCTCAGATTGATT
GACTGCCCACCTCGGGGGTCTTTCATTTGGAGGTTCCACCGAGATTTGGAGACCCCTGCCCAGGGACCAC
CGACCCCCCCGCCGGGAGGTAAGCTGGCCAGCGGTCGTTTCGTGTCTGTCTCTGTCTTTGTGCGTGTTTG
TGCCGGCATCTAATGTTTGCGCCTGCGTCTGTACTAGTTAGCTAACTAGCTCTGTATCTGGCGGACCCGT
GGTGGAACTGACGAGTTCTGAACACCCGGCCGCAACCCTGGGAGACGTCCCAGGGACTTTGGGGGCCGTT
TTTGTGGCCCGACCTGAGGAAGGGAGTCGATGTGGAATCCGACCCCGTCAGGATATGTGGTTCTGGTAGG
AGACGAGAACCTAAAACAGTTCCCGCCTCCGTCTGAATTTTTGCTTTCGGTTTGGAACCGAAGCCGCGCG
TCTTGTCTGCTGCAGCGCTGCAGCATCGTTCTGTGTTGTCTCTGTCTGACTGTGTTTCTGTATTTGTCTG
AAAATTAGGGCCAGACTGTTACCACTCCCTTAAGTTTGACCTTAGGTCACTGGAAAGATGTCGAGCGGAT
CGCTCACAACCAGTCGGTAGATGTCAAGAAGAGACGTTGGGTTACCTTCTGCTCTGCAGAATGGCCAACC
TTTAACGTCGGATGGCCGCGAGACGGCACCTTTAACCGAGACCTCATCACCCAGGTTAAGATCAAGGTCT
TTTCACCTGGCCCGCATGGACACCCAGACCAGGTCCCCTACATCGTGACCTGGGAAGCCTTGGCTTTTGA
CCCCCCTCCCTGGGTCAAGCCCTTTGTACACCCTAAGCCTCCGCCTCCTCTTCCTCCATCCGCCCCGTCT
CTCCCCCTTGAACCTCCTCGTTCGACCCCGCCTCGATCCTCCCTTTATCCAGCCCTCACTCCTTCTCTAG
GCGCCGGAATTAGATCTAATACGACTCACTATAGGGAGACCCAAGCTGGCTAGTTAAGCTATCAACAAGT
TTGTACAAAAAAGTTGGCACCATGCATGGACCTAAGGCAACATTGCAAGACATTGTATTGCATTTACAAC
CAGAGACAACTGATCTCTACTGTTATGAGCAATTAAATGACAGCTCAGAGGAGGAGGATGAAATAGATGG
TCCAGCTGGACAAGCAGAACCGGACAGAGCCCATTACAATATTGTAACCTTTTGTTGCAAGTGTGACTCT
ACGCTTCGGTTGTGCGTACAAAGCACACACGTAGACATTCGTACTTTGGAAGACCTGTTAATGGGCACAC
TAGGAATTGTGTGCCCCATCTGTTCTCAGAAACCACCAACTTTCTTGTACAAAGTGGTTGATCTAGAGGG
CCCGCGGTTCGAACTCGAGGACTACAAGGACGACGATGACAAGTCGGCCGCTGGAGGATACCCCTACGAC
GTGCCCGACTACGCCTAGAATTCTACCGGGTAGGGGAGGCGCTTTTCCCAAGGCAGTCTGGAGCATGCGC
TTTAGCAGCCCCGCTGGGCACTTGGCGCTACACAAGTGGCCTCTGGCCTCGCACACATTCCACATCCACC
GGTAGGCGCCAACCGGCTCCGTTCTTTGGTGGCCCCTTCGCGCCACCTTCTACTCCTCCCCTAGTCAGGA
AGTTCCCCCCCGCCCCGCAGCTCGCGTCGTGCAGGACGTGACAAATGGAAGTAGCACGTCTCACTAGTCT
CGTGCAGATGGACAGCACCGCTGAGCAATGGAAGCGGGTAGGCCTTTGGGGCAGCGGCCAATAGCAGCTT
TGCTCCTTCGCTTTCTGGGCTCAGAGGCTGGGAAGGGGTGGGTCCGGGGGCGGGCTCAGGGGCGGGCTCA
GGGGCGGGGCGGGCGCCCGAAGGTCCTCCGGAGGCCCGGCATTCTGCACGCTTCAAAAGCGCACGTCTGC
CGCGCTGTTCTCCTCTTCCTCATCTCCGGGCCTTTCGACCTGCAGCCCAAGCTTACCATGACCGAGTACA
AGCCCACGGTGCGCCTCGCCACCCGCGACGACGTCCCCAGGGCCGTACGCACCCTCGCCGCCGCGTTCGC
CGACTACCCCGCCACGCGCCACACCGTCGATCCGGACCGCCACATCGAGCGGGTCACCGAGCTGCAAGAA
CTCTTCCTCACGCGCGTCGGGCTCGACATCGGCAAGGTGTGGGTCGCGGACGACGGCGCCGCGGTGGCGG
TCTGGACCACGCCGGAGAGCGTCGAAGCGGGGGCGGTGTTCGCCGAGATCGGCCCGCGCATGGCCGAGTT
GAGCGGTTCCCGGCTGGCCGCGCAGCAACAGATGGAAGGCCTCCTGGCGCCGCACCGGCCCAAGGAGCCC
GCGTGGTTCCTGGCCACCGTCGGCGTCTCGCCCGACCACCAGGGCAAGGGTCTGGGCAGCGCCGTCGTGC
TCCCCGGAGTGGAGGCGGCCGAGCGCGCCGGGGTGCCCGCCTTCCTGGAGACCTCCGCGCCCCGCAACCT
CCCCTTCTACGAGCGGCTCGGCTTCACCGTCACCGCCGACGTCGAGGTGCCCGAAGGACCGCGCACCTGG
TGCATGACCCGCAAGCCCGGTGCCTGACGCCCGCCCCACGACCCGCAGCGCCCGACCGAAAGGAGCGCAC
GACCCCATGCATCGATAAAATAAAAGATTTTATTTAGTCTCCAGAAAAAGGGGGGAATGAAAGACCCCAC
CTGTAGGTTTGGCAAGCTAGCTTAAGTAACGCCATTTTGCAAGGCATGGAAAATACATAACTGAGAATAG
AGAAGTTCAGATCAAGGTTAGGAACAGAGAGACAGCAGAATATGGGCCAAACAGGATATCTGTGGTAAGC
AGTTCCTGCCCCGGCTCAGGGCCAAGAACAGATGGTCCCCAGATGCGGTCCCGCCCTCAGCAGTTTCTAG
AGAACCATCAGATGTTTCCAGGGTGCCCCAAGGACCTGAAATGACCCTGTGCCTTATTTGAACTAACCAA
TCAGTTCGCTTCTCGCTTCTGTTCGCGCGCTTCTGCTCCCCGAGCTCAATAAAAGAGCCCACAACCCCTC
ACTCGGCGCGCCAGTCCTCCGATAGACTGCGTCGCCCGGGTACCCGTGTATCCAATAAACCCTCTTGCAG
TTGCATCCGACTTGTGGTCTCGCTGTTCCTTGGGAGGGTCTCCTCTGAGTGATTGACTACCCGTCAGCGG
GGGTCTTTCATGGGTAACAGTTTCTTGAAGTTGGAGAACAACATTCTGAGGGTAGGAGTCGAATATTAAG
TAATCCTGACTCAATTAGCCACTGTTTTGAATCCACATACTCCAATACTCCTGAAATAGTTCATTATGGA
CAGCGCAGAAAGAGCTGGGGAGAATTGTGAAATTGTTATCCGCTCACAATTCCACACAACATACGAGCCG
GAAGCATAAAGTGTAAAGCCTGGGGTGCCTAATGAGTGAGCTAACTCACATTAATTGCGTTGCGCTCACT
GCCCGCTTTCCAGTCGGGAAACCTGTCGTGCCAGCTGCATTAATGAATCGGCCAACGCGCGGGGAGAGGC
GGTTTGCGTATTGGGCGCTCTTCCGCTTCCTCGCTCACTGACTCGCTGCGCTCGGTCGTTCGGCTGCGGC
GAGCGGTATCAGCTCACTCAAAGGCGGTAATACGGTTATCCACAGAATCAGGGGATAACGCAGGAAAGAA
CATGTGAGCAAAAGGCCAGCAAAAGGCCAGGAACCGTAAAAAGGCCGCGTTGCTGGCGTTTTTCCATAGG
CTCCGCCCCCCTGACGAGCATCACAAAAATCGACGCTCAAGTCAGAGGTGGCGAAACCCGACAGGACTAT
AAAGATACCAGGCGTTTCCCCTTGGAAGCTCCCTCGTGCGCTCTCCTGTTCCGACCCTGCCGCTTACCGG
ATACCTGTCCGCCTTTCTCCCTTCGGGAAGCGTGGCGCTTTCTCATAGCTCACGCTGTAGGTATCTCAGT
TCGGTGTAGGTCGTTCGCTCCAAGCTGGGCTGTGTGCACGAACCCCCCGTTCAGCCCGACCGCTGCGCCT
TATCCGGTAACTATCGTCTTGAGTCCAACCCGGTAAGACACGACTTATCGCCACTGGCAGCAGCCACTGG
TAACAGGATTAGCAGAGCGAGGTATGTAGGCGGTGCTACAGAGTTCTTGAAGTGGTGGCCTAACTACGGC
TACACTAGAAGAACAGTATTTGGTATCTGCGCTCTGCTGAAGCCAGTTACCTTCGGAAAAAGAGTTGGTA
GCTCTTGATCCGGCAAACAAACCACCGCTGGTAGCGGTGGTTTTTTTGTTTGCAAGCAGCAGATTACGCG
CAGAAAAAAAGGATCTCAAGAAGATCCTTTGATCTTTTCTACGGGGTCTGACGCTCAGTGGAACGAAAAC
TCACGTTAAGGGATTTTGGTCATGAGATTATCAAAAAGGATCTTCACCTAGATCCTTTTAAATTAAAAAT
GAAGTTTTAAATCAATCTAAAGTATATATGAGTAAACTTGGTCTGACAGTTACCAATGCTTAATCAGTGA
GGCACCTATCTCAGCGATCTGTCTATTTCGTTCATCCATAGTTGCCTGACTCCCCGTCGTGTAGATAACT
ACGATACGGGAGGGCTTACCATCTGGCCCCAGTGCTGCAATGATACCGCGAGACCCACGCTCACCGGCTC
CAGATTTATCAGCAATAAACCAGCCAGCCGGAAGGGCCGAGCGCAGAAGTGGTCCTGCAACTTTATCCGC
CTCCATCCAGTCTATTAATTGTTGCCGGGAAGCTAGAGTAAGTAGTTCGCCAGTTAATAGTTTGCGCAAC
GTTGTTGCCATTGCTACAGGCATCGTGGTGTCACGCTCGTCGTTTGGTATGGCTTCATTCAGCTCCGGTT
CCCAACGATCAAGGCGAGTTACATGATCCCCCATGTTGTGCAAAAAAGCGGTTAGCTCCTTCGGTCCTCC
GATCGTTGTCAGAAGTAAGTTGGCCGCAGTGTTATCACTCATGGTTATGGCAGCACTGCATAATTCTCTT
ACTGTCATGCCATCCGTAAGATGCTTTTCTGTGACTGGTGAGTACTCAACCAAGTCATTCTGAGAATAGT
GTATGCGGCGACCGAGTTGCTCTTGCCCGGCGTCAATACGGGATAATACCGCGCCACATAGCAGAACTTT
AAAAGTGCTCATCATTGGAAAACGTTCTTCGGGGCGAAAACTCTCAAGGATCTTACCGCTGTTGAGATCC
AGTTCGATGTAACCCACTCGTGCACCCAACTGATCTTCAGCATCTTTTACTTTCACCAGCGTTTCTGGGT
GAGCAAAAACAGGAAGGCAAAATGCCGCAAAAAAGGGAATAAGGGCGACACGGAAATGTTGAATACTCAT
ACTCTTCCTTTTTCAATATTATTGAAGCATTTATCAGGGTTATTGTCTCATGAGCGGATACATATTTGAA
TGTATTTAGAAAAATAAACAAATAGGGGTTCCGCGCACATTTCCCCGAAAAGTGCCACCTGACGTCTAAG
AAACCATTATTATCATGACATTAACCTATAAAAATAGGCGTATCACGAGGCCCTTTCGTCTCGCGCGTTT
CGGTGATGACGGTGAAAACCTCTGACACATGCAGCTCCCGGAGACGGTCACAGCTTGTCTGTAAGCGGAT
GCCGGGAGCAGACAAGCCCGTCAGGGCGCGTCAGCGGGTGTTGGCGGGTGTCGGGGCTGGCTTAACTATG
CGGCATCAGAGCAGATTGTACTGAGAGTGCACCATATGCGGTGTGAAATACCGCACAGATGCGTAAGGAG
AAAATACCGCATCAGGCGCCATTCGCCATTCAGGCTGCGCAACTGTTGGGAAGGGCGATCGGTGCGGGCC
TCTTCGCTATTACGCCAGCTGGCGAAAGGGGGATGTGCTGCAAGGCGATTAAGTTGGGTAACGCCAGGGT
TTTCCCAGTCACGACGTTGTAAAACGACGGCGCAAGGAATGGTGCATGCAAGGAGATGGCGCCCAACAGT
CCCCCGGCCACGGGGCCTGCCACCATACCCACGCCGAAACAAGCGCTCATGAGCCCGAAGTGGCGAGCCC
GATCTTCCCCATCGGTGATGTCGGCGATATAGGCGCCAGCAACCGCACCTGTGGCGCCGGTGATGCCGGC
CACGATGCGTCCGGCGTAGAGGCGATTAGTCCAATTTGTTAAAGACAGGATATCAGTGGTCCAGGCTCTA
GTTTTGACTCAACAATATCACCAGCTGAAGCCTATAGAGTACGAGCCATAGATAAAATAAAAGATTTTAT
TTAGTCTCCAGAAAAAGGGGGG
Features (pLannotate 1.2.2; 23 found; start..end, strand, type, name):
      1..517     +  LTR            5' LTR: 5' long terminal repeat from murine embryonic stem cell virus
    581..922     +  misc_feature   MESV Ψ: packaging signal of murine embryonic stem cell virus
    989..1405    +  CDS            gag (truncated): truncated Moloney murine leukemia virus (MMLV) gag gene lacking the start codon
   1417..1435    +  promoter       T7 promoter: promoter for bacteriophage T7 RNA polymerase
   1466..1483    +  protein_bind   attB1 (fragment): mutant version of attB; core recombination site for the Gateway® BP reaction BP Clonase™
   1492..1785    +  CDS            E7: VE7_HPV16 - Experimental evidence at protein level: Swiss-Prot protein existence level 1. Plays a role in viral genome replication by driving entry of quiescent cells into the cell cycle. Stimulation of progression from G1 to S phase allows the virus to efficiently use the cellular DNA replicating machinery to achieve viral genome replication. E7 protein has both transforming and trans-activating activities. Induces the disassembly of the E2F1 transcription factor from RB1, with subsequent transcriptional activation of E2F1-regulated S-phase genes. Interferes with host histone deacetylation me
   1790..1807    -  protein_bind   attB2 (fragment): mutant version of attB; core recombination site for the Gateway® BP reaction BP Clonase™
   1843..1863    +  CDS            FLAG (fragment): FLAG® epitope tag, followed by an enterokinase cleavage site
   1918..2417    +  promoter       PGK promoter: mouse phosphoglycerate kinase 1 promoter
   2438..3037    +  CDS            PuroR: puromycin N-acetyltransferase; pac from Streptomyces alboniger; confers resistance to puromycin
   3137..3651    +  LTR            3' LTR: 3' long terminal repeat from murine embryonic stem cell virus
   3813..3829    -  protein_bind   lac operator: The lac repressor binds to the lac operator to inhibit transcription in E. coli. This inhibition can be relieved by adding lactose or isopropyl-β-D-thiogalactopyranoside (IPTG). lac repressor encoded by lacI
   3837..3867    -  promoter       lac promoter: promoter for the E. coli lac operon
   3882..3903    -  protein_bind   CAP binding site: CAP binding activates transcription in the presence of cAMP. E. coli catabolite activator protein
   3916..4008    -  CDS            lacI (fragment): lac repressor; lacI; The lac repressor binds to the lac operator to inhibit transcription in E. coli. This inhibition can be relieved by adding lactose or isopropyl-β-D-thiogalactopyranoside (IPTG).
   4191..4779    -  rep_origin     ori: high-copy-number ColE1/pMB1/pBR322/pUC origin of replication
   4950..5810    -  CDS            AmpR: β-lactamase; bla; confers resistance to ampicillin, carbenicillin, and related antibiotics
   5811..5915    -  promoter       AmpR promoter: bla
   6010..6045    +  CDS            rop (fragment): Rop protein, which maintains plasmids at low copy number; rop
   6147..6246    +  misc_feature   bom (fragment): basis of mobility region from pBR322
   6252..6401    -  CDS            lacZα (fragment): LacZα fragment of β-galactosidase; lacZ fragment
   6401..6602    -  CDS            TcR (fragment): tetracycline efflux protein; tet; confers resistance to tetracycline
   6603..6701    +  CDS            env (fragment): murine leukemia virus gPr80 envelope polyprotein precursor; env; proteolytically cleaved into gp70SU and p15TM subunits
