[The description below was written by a language model from this plasmid's Addgene catalogue record and pLannotate feature annotations shown in this document.]
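Description:
MSCV-P C-FlagHA HPV16-18 E7 Chimera C is a gammaretroviral expression plasmid built on the Gateway-adapted MSCV-P C-FlagHA GAW backbone. The 6.7 kb sequence carries the murine embryonic stem cell virus 5' and 3' long terminal repeats, the MESV Ψ packaging signal and a truncated, start-codon-less gag segment. Together these allow the transcript between the LTRs to be packaged into retroviral particles when the viral proteins are supplied in trans, and then integrated into target mammalian cells. In bacteria the plasmid replicates from a high-copy ColE1/pUC-type origin and is selected with ampicillin through the β-lactamase gene. The short lacI, lacZα, rop, bom, TcR and env fragments detected in the backbone appear to be non-functional remnants of earlier cloning vectors.

The insert is a chimeric human papillomavirus E7 open reading frame introduced by Gateway recombination and flanked by attB1 and attB2 sites. According to the depositor, conserved region 1 (amino acids 1–15) comes from HPV18 E7, while CR2 through the C-terminus (residues 16–98) comes from HPV16 E7. The annotation software accordingly recognises the coding sequence as HPV16 E7. The vector supplies a C-terminal Flag-HA tandem epitope tag downstream of attB2, although only a FLAG fragment was called in the feature table. No separate internal promoter is annotated for the insert, so expression is presumably driven by the 5' LTR, and a T7 promoter lies just upstream. A mouse PGK promoter drives puromycin N-acetyltransferase for selection of transduced cells. The stated purpose is expression of this E7 chimera. The associated publication concerns the contribution of ZER1 to the carcinogenic activity of high-risk HPV E7 proteins, and a domain swap of this kind would suit mapping which E7 regions account for type-specific properties.
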