Addgene plasmid #191544: MSCV-P C-FlagHA HPV16-18 E7 Chimera C
Purpose: Protein expression of HPV16 E7 Chimera C
Depositing lab: Elizabeth White. Depositing organization: University of Pennsylvania. Publication: ZER1 Contributes to the Carcinogenic Activity of High-Risk HPV E7 Proteins. Nouel J, White EA. mBio. 2022 Nov 8:e0203322. doi: 10.1128/mbio.02033-22. PubMed 36346242.
Backbone
  Vector backbone: MSCV-P C-FlagHA GAW
  Vector type: Retroviral
  Selectable markers: Puromycin
Growth in bacteria
  Bacterial resistance: Ampicillin, 100 μg/mL
  Growth temperature: 37°C
  Growth strain: NEB Stable
  Copy number: High Copy
Gene/Insert
  Gene/Insert name: HPV16-18 E7
  Species: Virus
  Mutation: CR1 HPV18 E7, CR2 C-terminus HPV16 E7
  Tag / fusion protein: FlagHA (C terminal on insert)
  Cloning method: Gateway Cloning
Terms and licenses: Academic/Nonprofit Terms; Industry Terms: Not Available to Industry
Depositor comments: CR1= 1-15 amino acids of 18E7, CR2-C-terminus = 16-98 of 16E7 Please visit https://www.biorxiv.org/content/10.1101/2022.07.18.500567v1 for bioRxiv preprint.
How to cite: MSCV-P C-FlagHA HPV16-18 E7 Chimera C was a gift from Elizabeth White (Addgene plasmid # 191544 ; http://n2t.net/addgene:191544 ; RRID:Addgene_191544)
