>Addgene plasmid #191544 | MSCV-P C-FlagHA HPV16-18 E7 Chimera C | depositor partial sequence | sequence record 371350 | Partial sequence
GCCSKAATCTCATTTATCMGCCCTCACTCCTTCTCTAGGCGCCGGAATTAGATCTAATACGACTCACTAT
AGGGAGACCCAAGCTGGCTAGTTAAGCTATCAACAAGTTTGTACAAAAAAGTTGGCACCATGCATGGACC
TAAGGCAACATTGCAAGACATTGTATTGCATTTACAACCAGAGACAACTGATCTCTACTGTTATGAGCAA
TTAAATGACAGCTCAGAGGAGGAGGATGAAATAGATGGTCCAGCTGGACAAGCAGAACCGGACAGAGCCC
ATTACAATATTGTAACCTTTTGTTGCAAGTGTGACTCTACGCTTCGGTTGTGCGTACAAAGCACACACGT
AGACATTCGTACTTTGGAAGACCTGTTAATGGGCACACTAGGAATTGTGTGCCCCATCTGTTCTCAGAAA
CCACCAACTTTCTTGTACAAAGTGGTTGATCTAGAGGGCCCGCGGTTCGAACTCGAGGACTACAAGGACG
ACGATGACAAGTCGGCCGCTGGAGGATACCCCTACGACGTGCCCGACTACGCCTAGAATTCTACCGGGTA
GGGGAGGCGCTTTTCCCAAGGCAGTCTGGAGCATGCGCTTTAGCAGCCCCGCTGGGCACTTGGCGCTACA
CAAGTGGCCTCTGGCCTCGCACACATTCCACATCCACCGGTAGGCGCCAACCGGCTCCGTTCTTTGGTGG
CCCCTTCGCGCCACCTTCTACTCCTCCCCTAGTCAGGAAGTTCCCCCCCGCCCCGCAGCTCGCGTCGTGC
AGGACGTGACAAATGGAAGTAGCACGTCTCACTAGTCTCGTGCAGATGGACAGCACCGCTGAGCAATGGA
AGCGGGTAGGCCTTTGGGGCAGCGGCCAATAGCAGCTTTGCTCCTTCGCTTTCTGGGCTCAGAGGCTGGG
AAGGGGTGGGTCCGGGGGCGGGCTCAGGGCGGGCTCAGGGCGGGGCGGGCGCCCGAAGTCCTCCGGAGGC
CCGGCATTCTGCACGCTTCAAAAGCGCACGTCTGCCGCGCTGTTCTCCTCCTCTCATCTCTGGCCTTTCG
ACTGCAGCCAGCTAACAATGACGAAGTACAAGCCCACCGGCTGACG
